Addgene plasmid #235507: pMbd3-GGSG-AID-3xF_PP
Purpose: Targeting construct to make C-term fusion with GGSG-AID-3xFLAG, roxed Pgk-Puro
Depositing lab: Brian Hendrich. Depositing organization: University of Cambridge.
Backbone
  Vector backbone: pBluescript II KS-
  Backbone size w/o insert (bp): 3000
  Vector type: Mouse Targeting
  Selectable markers: Puromycin
Growth in bacteria
  Bacterial resistance: Ampicillin, 100 μg/mL
  Growth temperature: 37°C
  Growth strain: DH5alpha
  Copy number: High Copy
Gene/Insert
  Gene/Insert name: Mbd3
  Species: M. musculus (mouse)
  Mutation: None
  Entrez Gene: Mbd3
  Promoter: PGK
  Tag / fusion protein: AID, 3xFLAG (C terminal on insert)
  Cloning method: Gibson Cloning
Terms and licenses: Academic/Nonprofit Terms; Industry Terms: Not Available to Industry
How to cite: pMbd3-GGSG-AID-3xF_PP was a gift from Brian Hendrich (Addgene plasmid # 235507 ; http://n2t.net/addgene:235507 ; RRID:Addgene_235507)
