[The description below was written by a language model from this plasmid's Addgene catalogue record and pLannotate feature annotations shown in this document.]
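Description:
pMbd3-GGSG-AID-3xF_PP is a mouse gene-targeting construct built by Gibson assembly in the pBluescript II KS- backbone. It is designed to knock a C-terminal degron and epitope tag into the endogenous mouse Mbd3 locus. In E. coli it is maintained as a high-copy plasmid through its ColE1/pUC-type origin and selected with ampicillin (β-lactamase). The usual pBluescript elements are still present, namely the f1 origin, the lac promoter/operator with a lacZα remnant, and T3 and T7 promoters flanking the cloned region.

The insert begins with Mbd3 genomic sequence that serves as the upstream homology arm. The automated annotation labels two short coding stretches here as fragments of human MBD2, most likely because of similarity between Mbd3 exons and this related methyl-CpG-binding domain family member. According to the record, the end of the Mbd3 coding sequence is joined through a GGSG linker to a mini-AID degron derived from Arabidopsis IAA17, followed by 3xFLAG. The tagged protein can therefore be depleted on auxin addition in cells expressing TIR1, and detected or purified through the FLAG epitopes.

Downstream lies a selection cassette in which the mouse PGK promoter drives a puromycin resistance sequence directly followed by truncated HSV thymidine kinase, ending in a bGH polyadenylation signal. This arrangement looks like a Puro-ΔTK fusion, which would permit positive selection and later negative selection with nucleoside analogues. The record describes the cassette as "roxed", meaning flanked by rox sites for Dre-mediated excision, although the rox sites are not annotated in the feature table. An unannotated stretch of roughly 1 kb after the cassette presumably provides the downstream homology arm.
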