Features (pLannotate 1.2.2; 24 found; start..end, strand, type, name):
     24..128     +  promoter       AmpR promoter: bla
    129..989     +  CDS            AmpR: β-lactamase; bla; confers resistance to ampicillin, carbenicillin, and related antibiotics
   1160..1748    +  rep_origin     ori: high-copy-number ColE1/pMB1/pBR322/pUC origin of replication
   1931..2023    +  CDS            lacI (fragment): lac repressor; lacI; The lac repressor binds to the lac operator to inhibit transcription in E. coli. This inhibition can be relieved by adding lactose or isopropyl-β-D-thiogalactopyranoside (IPTG).
   2036..2057    +  protein_bind   CAP binding site: CAP binding activates transcription in the presence of cAMP. E. coli catabolite activator protein
   2072..2102    +  promoter       lac promoter: promoter for the E. coli lac operon
   2110..2126    +  protein_bind   lac operator: The lac repressor binds to the lac operator to inhibit transcription in E. coli. This inhibition can be relieved by adding lactose or isopropyl-β-D-thiogalactopyranoside (IPTG). lac repressor encoded by lacI
   2171..2189    +  promoter       T3 promoter: promoter for bacteriophage T3 RNA polymerase
   2201..2249    -  misc_feature   MCS (fragment): pBluescript multiple cloning site
   2331..2510    +  CDS            MBD2 (fragment): MBD2_HUMAN - Experimental evidence at protein level: Swiss-Prot protein existence level 1. Binds CpG islands in promoters where the DNA is methylated at position 5 of cytosine within CpG dinucleotides. Binds hemimethylated DNA as well. Recruits histone deacetylases and DNA methyltransferases. Acts as transcriptional repressor and plays a role in gene silencing. Functions as a scaffold protein, targeting GATAD2A and GATAD2B to chromatin to promote repression. May enhance the activation of some unmethylated cAMP-responsive promoters. From Homo sapiens (Human).
   3120..3206    +  CDS            MBD2 (fragment): MBD2_HUMAN - Experimental evidence at protein level: Swiss-Prot protein existence level 1. Binds CpG islands in promoters where the DNA is methylated at position 5 of cytosine within CpG dinucleotides. Binds hemimethylated DNA as well. Recruits histone deacetylases and DNA methyltransferases. Acts as transcriptional repressor and plays a role in gene silencing. Functions as a scaffold protein, targeting GATAD2A and GATAD2B to chromatin to promote repression. May enhance the activation of some unmethylated cAMP-responsive promoters. From Homo sapiens (Human).
   3549..3752    +  CDS            mini-AID: minimal degron from the auxin-responsive IAA17 protein of Arabidopsis thaliana (Kubota et al., 2013) acts as an auxin-inducible degron (AID) in the presence of TIR1
   4044..4109    +  CDS            3xFLAG: three tandem FLAG® epitope tags, followed by an enterokinase cleavage site
   4157..4181    +  protein_bind   attB1: mutant version of attB; recombination site for the Gateway® BP reaction BP Clonase™
   4257..4274    +  protein_bind   FRT (minimal) (fragment): supports FLP-mediated excision but not integration (Turan and Bode, 2011) FLP recombinase from the Saccharomyces cerevisiae 2μ plasmid
   4300..4799    +  promoter       PGK promoter: mouse phosphoglycerate kinase 1 promoter
   4824..5418    +  CDS            PuroR (fragment): puromycin N-acetyltransferase; pac from Streptomyces alboniger; confers resistance to puromycin
   5425..6420    +  CDS            ΔTK: truncated herpes simplex virus thymidine kinase (Salomon et al., 1995) confers sensitivity to nucleoside analogs such as acyclovir or ganciclovir
   6448..6672    +  polyA_signal   bGH poly(A) signal: bovine growth hormone polyadenylation signal
   6676..6697    +  promoter       SV40 promoter (fragment): SV40 enhancer and early promoter
   7738..7755    -  misc_feature   MCS (fragment): pBluescript multiple cloning site
   7764..7782    -  promoter       T7 promoter: promoter for bacteriophage T7 RNA polymerase
   7785..7942    +  CDS            lacZα (fragment): LacZα fragment of β-galactosidase; lacZ fragment
   7973..8401    -  rep_origin     f1 ori (sequence partly withheld): f1 bacteriophage origin of replication; arrow indicates direction of (+) strand synthesis
>Addgene plasmid #235507 | pMbd3-GGSG-AID-3xF_PP | addgene full sequence | sequence record 474013 | Addgene NGS Result
GTGGCACTTTTCGGGGAAATGTGCGCGGAACCCCTATTTGTTTATTTTTCTAAATACATTCAAATATGTA
TCCGCTCATGAGACAATAACCCTGATAAATGCTTCAATAATATTGAAAAAGGAAGAGTATGAGTATTCAA
CATTTCCGTGTCGCCCTTATTCCCTTTTTTGCGGCATTTTGCCTTCCTGTTTTTGCTCACCCAGAAACGC
TGGTGAAAGTAAAAGATGCTGAAGATCAGTTGGGTGCACGAGTGGGTTACATCGAACTGGATCTCAACAG
CGGTAAGATCCTTGAGAGTTTTCGCCCCGAAGAACGTTTTCCAATGATGAGCACTTTTAAAGTTCTGCTA
TGTGGCGCGGTATTATCCCGTATTGACGCCGGGCAAGAGCAACTCGGTCGCCGCATACACTATTCTCAGA
ATGACTTGGTTGAGTACTCACCAGTCACAGAAAAGCATCTTACGGATGGCATGACAGTAAGAGAATTATG
CAGTGCTGCCATAACCATGAGTGATAACACTGCGGCCAACTTACTTCTGACAACGATCGGAGGACCGAAG
GAGCTAACCGCTTTTTTGCACAACATGGGGGATCATGTAACTCGCCTTGATCGTTGGGAACCGGAGCTGA
ATGAAGCCATACCAAACGACGAGCGTGACACCACGATGCCTGTAGCAATGGCAACAACGTTGCGCAAACT
ATTAACTGGCGAACTACTTACTCTAGCTTCCCGGCAACAATTAATAGACTGGATGGAGGCGGATAAAGTT
GCAGGACCACTTCTGCGCTCGGCCCTTCCGGCTGGCTGGTTTATTGCTGATAAATCTGGAGCCGGTGAGC
GTGGGTCTCGCGGTATCATTGCAGCACTGGGGCCAGATGGTAAGCCCTCCCGTATCGTAGTTATCTACAC
GACGGGGAGTCAGGCAACTATGGATGAACGAAATAGACAGATCGCTGAGATAGGTGCCTCACTGATTAAG
CATTGGTAACTGTCAGACCAAGTTTACTCATATATACTTTAGATTGATTTAAAACTTCATTTTTAATTTA
AAAGGATCTAGGTGAAGATCCTTTTTGATAATCTCATGACCAAAATCCCTTAACGTGAGTTTTCGTTCCA
CTGAGCGTCAGACCCCGTAGAAAAGATCAAAGGATCTTCTTGAGATCCTTTTTTTCTGCGCGTAATCTGC
TGCTTGCAAACAAAAAAACCACCGCTACCAGCGGTGGTTTGTTTGCCGGATCAAGAGCTACCAACTCTTT
TTCCGAAGGTAACTGGCTTCAGCAGAGCGCAGATACCAAATACTGTTCTTCTAGTGTAGCCGTAGTTAGG
CCACCACTTCAAGAACTCTGTAGCACCGCCTACATACCTCGCTCTGCTAATCCTGTTACCAGTGGCTGCT
GCCAGTGGCGATAAGTCGTGTCTTACCGGGTTGGACTCAAGACGATAGTTACCGGATAAGGCGCAGCGGT
CGGGCTGAACGGGGGGTTCGTGCACACAGCCCAGCTTGGAGCGAACGACCTACACCGAACTGAGATACCT
ACAGCGTGAGCTATGAGAAAGCGCCACGCTTCCCGAAGGGAGAAAGGCGGACAGGTATCCGGTAAGCGGC
AGGGTCGGAACAGGAGAGCGCACGAGGGAGCTTCCAGGGGGAAACGCCTGGTATCTTTATAGTCCTGTCG
GGTTTCGCCACCTCTGACTTGAGCGTCGATTTTTGTGATGCTCGTCAGGGGGGCGGAGCCTATGGAAAAA
CGCCAGCAACGCGGCCTTTTTACGGTTCCTGGCCTTTTGCTGGCCTTTTGCTCACATGTTCTTTCCTGCG
TTATCCCCTGATTCTGTGGATAACCGTATTACCGCCTTTGAGTGAGCTGATACCGCTCGCCGCAGCCGAA
CGACCGAGCGCAGCGAGTCAGTGAGCGAGGAAGCGGAAGAGCGCCCAATACGCAAACCGCCTCTCCCCGC
GCGTTGGCCGATTCATTAATGCAGCTGGCACGACAGGTTTCCCGACTGGAAAGCGGGCAGTGAGCGCAAC
GCAATTAATGTGAGTTAGCTCACTCATTAGGCACCCCAGGCTTTACACTTTATGCTTCCGGCTCGTATGT
TGTGTGGAATTGTGAGCGGATAACAATTTCACACAGGAAACAGCTATGACCATGATTACGCCAAGCTCGA
AATTAACCCTCACTAAAGGGAACAAAAGCTGGTACCGGGCCCCCCCTCGAGGTCGACGGTATCGATAAGC
TTGATATCGGGCCTGGGATGGGGTCATAACTTCCAGGTAGAGCCCTAGGCCCAAGGGTTCCTCTGACCCT
GCCCACTCTCATATTCCACAGGAGTGGGCCCTGGCTGTACAGATGAGACGCTGCTGTCAGCCATTGCGAG
TGCTCTACACACCAGCACCCTGCCCATTACAGGCCAGCTCTCTGCAGCCGTGGAGAAGAACCCTGGTGTG
TGGCTGAACACTGCACAGCCACTGTGCAAAGCCTTCATGGTGACAGATGACGACATCAGGTAACTGGCAG
CTCTGCCCCCACCCCAATATCTCCACAGTTAGCACAAGAATGTAGGGCATGCCAGCAACTACCCGGCCCC
TCAGGAGTGGTCTGTGAGTGAAGGAAATTTAGATGCCCGACAGGCACGCTTAGAAATGCTGGGTTGGGGA
AATAGCAGTGAGAAAGCATGGCTTCCACAGGCCTGGGGGAGCTGCACACAGAGCAGAAGATGGGTGGGGC
CAAACTGAGTGAGTGACAGCCCTCAGGAGTGTGGGGGGGGGGGGATGGTGGACCAGGAAGAAGGCAGCTT
AAACTACCTCTGAGCTGCAGTCTGGACCCTCGGGGCTAGCCTGAATTTCCCTTGTCAGACTTGGTGATCA
GGCCAGATGGGGACAGGGCAGGACCCAGAATTAGGTTCTAGATGCACAGTCGAGGCTCTCCTTGCTATGT
GAGCATGGCCCGTAGCTGGTCTTACTCTGCCTTCCCATAGCTTGCATGTAAAAAAGTCAGAATGTAAGGA
GACCATGGTCACCCAAGGTGACAGAGAAGCTGTGTGGAGTTTCTGAAAGGGGCTGTGGTGATGCGCTTGT
GGACTGGTCCCTGTGTGCCCTGTCAGAGTGTGTTCTCCTAGGAAGCAGGAGGAGCTGGTACAGCAGGTAC
GGAAGCGCCTGGAGGAGGCACTGATGGCCGACATGCTAGCTCATGTGGAGGAGCTTGCCCGAGACGGGGA
GGCACCACTGGACAAGGCCTGTGCAGAGGAGGAAGAGGAGGAGGAAGAGGAGGAGGAAGAGCCGGAGCCA
GAGCGAGTGGGCTCTGGTGGCGGTGGCTCTGGCGGAGGTGGGTCCGGTGGCGGCGGAAGCGCCCCAGGAA
TGGGCAGTGTCGAGCTGAATCTGAGGGAGACTGAGCTGTGTCTTGGTCTTCCCGGTGGAGATACAGTGGC
TCCGGTAACCGGAAACAAGAGAGGGTTCTCAGAGACGGTTGATCTGAAGCTAAATCTGAATAATGAGCCT
GCAAACAAGGAAGGATCTACGACTCATGACGTCGTGACTTTTGATTCCAAGGAGAAGAGTGCTTGTCCTA
AAGATCCAGCCAAACCTCCGGCCAAGGCACAAGTTGTGGGATGGCCACCGGTGAGATCATACCGGAAGAA
CGTGATGGTTTCCTGCCAAAAATCAAGCGGTGGCCCGGAGGCGGCGGCGTTCGTGAAGGTATCAATGGAC
GGAGCACCGTACTTGAGGAAAATCGATTTGAGGATGTATAAAAGCTACGATGAGCTTTCTAATGCTTTGT
CCAACATGTTCAGCTCTTTTACCATGGGCAAACATGGAGGAGAAGAAGGAATGATAGACTTCATGAATGA
GAGGAAATTGATGGATTTGGTGAATAGCTGGGACTATGTTCCCTCTTATGAAGACAAAGACGGTGATTGG
ATGCTCGTCGGCGACGTTCCTTGGCCAATGTTCGTCGATACATGCAAGCGTTTACGTCTCATGAAAGGAT
CGGATGCCATTGGTCTCGCTCCGAGGGCGATGGAGAAGTGCAAGAGCAGAGCTGACTACAAAGACCATGA
CGGTGATTATAAAGATCATGACATCGACTACAAGGATGACGATGACAAGTAGAAGCTTCGATCGGTACCA
AGGCGCATAACGATACCACGATATCAACAAGTTTGTACAAAAAAGCAGGCTGGCGCCGGAACCAATTCAG
TCGACGTTTAAACGATCGTAACTTTAAATAATGCCAATTATTTAAAGTTACATATGAGAAAGTATAGGAA
CTTCAGCTTGATATCGAATTAATTCTACCGGGTAGGGGAGGCGCTTTTCCCAAGGCAGTCTGGAGCATGC
GCTTTAGCAGCCCCGCTGGGCACTTGGCGCTACACAAGTGGCCTCTGGCCTCGCACACATTCCACATCCA
CCGGTAGGCGCCAACCGGCTCCGTTCTTTGGTGGCCCCTTCGCGCCACCTTCTACTCCTCCCCTAGTCAG
GAAGTTCCCCCCCGCCCCGCAGCTCGCGTCGTGCAGGACGTGACAAATGGAAGTAGCACGTCTCACTAGT
CTCGTGCAGATGGACAGCACCGCTGAGCAATGGAAGCGGGTAGGCCTTTGGGGCAGCGGCCAATAGCAGC
TTTGCTCCTTCGCTTTCTGGGCTCAGAGGCTGGGAAGGGGTGGGTCCGGGGGCGGGCTCAGGGGCGGGCT
CAGGGGCGGGGCGGGCGCCCGAAGGTCCTCCGGAGGCCCGGCATTCTGCACGCTTCAAAAGCGCACGTCT
GCCGCGCTGTTCTCCTCTTCCTCATCTCCGGGCCTTTCGACCTGCAGCCAACGCCACCATGGGGACCGAG
TACAAGCCCACGGTGCGCCTCGCCACCCGCGACGACGTCCCCCGGGCCGTACGCACCCTCGCCGCCGCGT
TCGCCGACTACCCCGCCACGCGCCACACCGTCGACCCGGACCGCCACATCGAGCGGGTCACCGAGCTGCA
AGAACTCTTCCTCACGCGCGTCGGGCTCGACATCGGCAAGGTGTGGGTCGCGGACGACGGCGCCGCGGTG
GCGGTCTGGACCACGCCGGAGAGCGTCGAAGCGGGGGCGGTGTTCGCCGAGATCGGCCCGCGCATGGCCG
AGTTGAGCGGTTCCCGGCTGGCCGCGCAGCAACAGATGGAAGGCCTCCTGGCGCCGCACCGGCCCAAGGA
GCCCGCGTGGTTCCTGGCCACCGTCGGCGTCTCGCCCGACCACCAGGGCAAGGGTCTGGGCAGCGCCGTC
GTGCTCCCCGGAGTGGAGGCGGCCGAGCGCGCCGGGGTGCCCGCCTTCCTGGAGACCTCCGCGCCCCGCA
ACCTCCCCTTCTACGAGCGGCTCGGCTTCACCGTCACCGCCGACGTCGAGGTGCCCGAAGGACCGCGCAC
CTGGTGCATGACCCGCAAGCCCGGTGCCGGATCCATGCCCACGCTACTGCGGGTTTATATAGACGGTCCT
CACGGGATGGGGAAAACCACCACCACGCAACTGCTGGTGGCCCTGGGTTCGCGCGACGATATCGTCTACG
TACCCGAGCCGATGACTTACTGGCAGGTGCTGGGGGCTTCCGAGACAATCGCGAACATCTACACCACACA
ACACCGCCTCGACCAGGGTGAGATATCGGCCGGGGACGCGGCGGTGGTAATGACAAGCGCCCAGATAACA
ATGGGCATGCCTTATGCCGTGACCGACGCCGTTCTGGCTCCTCATATCGGGGGGGAGGCTGGGAGCTCAC
ATGCCCCGCCCCCGGCCCTCACCCTCATCTTCGACCGCCATCCCATCGCCGCCCTCCTGTGCTACCCGGC
CGCGCGATACCTTATGGGCAGCATGACCCCCCAGGCCGTGCTGGCGTTCGTGGCCCTCATCCCGCCGACC
TTGCCCGGCACAAACATCGTGTTGGGGGCCCTTCCGGAGGACAGACACATCGACCGCCTGGCCAAACGCC
AGCGCCCCGGCGAGCGGCTTGACCTGGCTATGCTGGCCGCGATTCGCCGCGTTTACGGGCTGCTTGCCAA
TACGGTGCGGTATCTGCAGGGCGGCGGGTCGTGGCGGGAGGATTGGGGACAGCTTTCGGGGACGGCCGTG
CCGCCCCAGGGTGCCGAGCCCCAGAGCAACGCGGGCCCACGACCCCATATCGGGGACACGTTATTTACCC
TGTTTCGGGCCCCCGAGTTGCTGGCCCCCAACGGCGACCTGTACAACGTGTTTGCCTGGGCCTTGGACGT
CTTGGCCAAACGCCTCCGTCCCATGCACGTCTTTATCCTGGATTACGACCAATCGCCCGCCGGCTGCCGG
GACGCCCTGCTGCAACTTACCTCCGGGATGGTCCAGACCCACGTCACCACCCCCGGCTCCATACCGACGA
TCTGCGACCTGGCGCGCACGTTTGCCCGGGAGATGGGGGAGGCTAACTGAGCTCTAGAGCTCGCTGATCA
GCCTCGACTGTGCCTTCTAGTTGCCAGCCATCTGTTGTTTGCCCCTCCCCCGTGCCTTCCTTGACCCTGG
AAGGTGCCACTCCCACTGTCCTTTCCTAATAAAATGAGGAAATTGCATCGCATTGTCTGAGTAGGTGTCA
TTCTATTCTGGGGGGTGGGGTGGGGCAGGACAGCAAGGGGGAGGATTGGGAAGACAATAGCAGGCATGCT
GGGGATGCGGTGGGCTCTATGGCTTCTGAGGCGGAAAGAACCAGCTGGGGCTCGACATACTAGAGTACTT
AACTTTAAATAATGCCAATTATTTAAAGTTAGGCGCGCCGATATCTAGACCCAGCTTCTAGTTCTAGAGC
TTAGCACAGGTGCTGCAGGCCAGGGTGGGATGTCAGCCCATCCCCTAGCCGGGCTGCTAACAGCTTCCCT
TCCTGCCTATTGCAGGTGCCCTGCCCAAGTCTGGGCTGCAGACTGCCTTCAGCCTTGCCTGGACCAGGTA
GGGGCCAGACCTGTAGGAGGCAGCCGTCCACCTCCTTTCCAAAGCCTCCTGCTTCCAGGTCTCAGTGCAG
GGAGCCCCTGTGGACCTTGAACTCACTTGTCCCTGCGCTGCCTGGCAGGAAGCCCCACACTGAAAGCAGA
TGAGCAGTGACCCAACTGAGAGGCCACCTGGACACAGTCACCTCCCTGCCTCCTTATCATAGGACAAGGC
CTTGCTTGGCACCGAGGAGCTGGGAGCCGTGTTGGGTGCTGGAGGAAGTTTCTGGAAACACACCTGGCTA
TGCCCACCTTATGTCCCTAAGGCTATTACAGGCCAGGGTCTGGACTGCTCCGGCCCACAGGGCTGCCCAG
CCTCCCCACACTGAGGGTCAGCAGCCCACCAGGAAGTCACTTTCCTTCAATAAACTGATGGTAGGAACTT
GTGAACTCTGACTTGTCACTGTGTGCCACACCTCTGAGGGTGTCTGCTGCCCGGGCCCATGGAAACCTGC
TTTGGGCCTTAGTGTCCCTGTGTGGCAGGGACACAGGCTCCAACTTTGAGAGAGCAGTTGGCAGCCTCTC
TGTGCTTGGTGCCTAGATCTTGGACACCTGAACTGTGCCCCTGCAGTCGGAGCCTCCAAGAAACTGACGG
GTGAGCTGGGGTGTGTAGCCCAGTGAGCGAGTCAGTCTGTGGATACACCCCAGTGACTGAGCTCGGCCAC
CCTAAATCAGATCAGGGTCTTGTTCCCCAGCCTAGACAGCACTCAGGGCTGGAGTGGTGCCTTTTGTCCT
CATCCCAAAAGGACCACCCAGCTACCCTGTCACATGGGCCACCGCGGTGGAGCTCCAATTCGCCCTATAG
TGAGTCGTATTACAATTCACTGGCCGTCGTTTTACAACGTCGTGACTGGGAAAACCCTGGCGTTACCCAA
CTTAATCGCCTTGCAGCACATCCCCCTTTCGCCAGCTGGCGTAATAGCGAAGAGGCCCGCACCGATCGCC
CTTCCCAACAGTTGCGCAGCCTGAATGGCGAATGGAAATTGTAAGCGTTAATATTTTGTTAAAATTCGCG
TTAAATTTTTGTTAAATCAGCTCATTTTTTAACCAATAGGCCGAAATCGGCAAAATCCCTTATAAATCAA
AAGAATAGACCGAGATAGGGT
[37 nt withheld, positions 8072-8108]
AAAGAACGTGGACTCCAACGTCAAAGG
[49 nt withheld, positions 8136-8184]
T
[91 nt withheld, positions 8186-8276]
G
[124 nt withheld, positions 8278-8401]
CAG
